Addgene plasmid #64648: Luciferase-pcw107
Purpose: (control) when used to produce lentivirus, express physiological levels of insert
Depositing lab: David Sabatini & Kris Wood. Depositing organization: Whitehead Institute for Biomedical Research. Publication: Systematic identification of signaling pathways with potential to confer anticancer drug resistance. Martz CA, Ottina KA, Singleton KR, Jasper JS, Wardell SE, Peraza-Penton A, Anderson GR, Winter PS, Wang T, Alley HM, Kwong LN, Cooper ZA, Tetzlaff M, Chen PL, Rathmell JC, Flaherty KT, Wargo JA, McDonnell DP, Sabatini DM, Wood KC. Sci Signal. 2014 Dec 23;7(357):ra121. doi: 10.1126/scisignal.aaa1877. PubMed 25538079.
Backbone
  Vector backbone: pcw107 (V5)
  Backbone manufacturer: John Doench/Kathleen Ottina
  Backbone size w/o insert (bp): 9240
  Vector type: Lentiviral
  Selectable markers: Puromycin
Growth in bacteria
  Bacterial resistance: Ampicillin, 100 μg/mL
  Growth temperature: 37°C
  Growth strain: Stbl3
  Copy number: Unknown
Gene/Insert
  Gene/Insert name: n/a
  Insert size (bp): 1647
  Promoter: PGK
  Cloning method: Gateway Cloning
  Sequencing primers: 5′ hPGK-F; 3′ WPRE-R
Resource information
  A portion of this plasmid was derived from a plasmid made by: David Root (Addgene plasmid # 25894)
Terms and licenses: Academic/Nonprofit Terms; Industry Terms: Not Available to Industry
Depositor comments: TCGA (N-term barcode, 17 nt upstream of CDS start). Working name: CTK-X2-STOP
How to cite: Luciferase-pcw107 was a gift from David Sabatini & Kris Wood (Addgene plasmid # 64648 ; http://n2t.net/addgene:64648 ; RRID:Addgene_64648)
