[The description below was written by a language model from this plasmid's Addgene catalogue record.]
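Description:
Luciferase-pcw107 is a lentiviral expression plasmid built on the pcw107 (V5) backbone, which is about 9.2 kb without insert. It is maintained in bacteria under ampicillin selection, and the record specifies a recombination-deficient strain of the kind generally preferred for lentiviral plasmids, whose repeated LTR sequences are prone to rearrangement. Copy number is not recorded. Transduced mammalian cells can be selected with puromycin.

The catalogue lists the insert name as "n/a", but the plasmid name and the insert size of roughly 1.65 kb point to a luciferase open reading frame; the record does not state which luciferase. The insert was introduced by Gateway recombination and sits downstream of the PGK promoter, a moderate-strength constitutive promoter chosen here so that inserts are expressed at roughly physiological rather than strongly overexpressed levels. The use of a WPRE reverse sequencing primer implies that a WPRE, a post-transcriptional element that improves transcript stability and expression, lies downstream of the insert. The backbone name refers to a V5 epitope tag, while the working name includes "STOP", which may mean the reading frame ends before the tag, although the record does not say so explicitly. Depositor notes also mention a short barcode located 17 nucleotides upstream of the coding sequence start, which allows the construct to be identified in pooled experiments.

The plasmid serves as a control: packaged into lentivirus, it delivers a functionally neutral luciferase insert for comparison with signaling-pathway constructs in the same backbone, in work screening for pathways that can confer resistance to anticancer drugs. Part of the plasmid derives from an earlier deposited plasmid. No feature table was supplied, so other elements cannot be confirmed.
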