>Addgene plasmid #64648 | Luciferase-pcw107 | depositor partial sequence | sequence record 108717 | Depositor Insert Sequence
ATGGAAGACGCCAAAAACATAAAGAAAGGCCCGGCGCCATTCTATCCGCTGGAAGATGGAACCGCTGGAG
AGCAACTGCATAAGGCTATGAAGAGATACGCCCTGGTTCCTGGAACAATTGCTTTTACAGATGCACATAT
CGAGGTGGACATCACTTACGCTGAGTACTTCGAAATGTCCGTTCGGTTGGCAGAAGCTATGAAACGATAT
GGGCTGAATACAAATCACAGAATCGTCGTATGCAGTGAAAACTCTCTTCAATTCTTTATGCCGGTGTTGG
GCGCGTTATTTATCGGAGTTGCAGTTGCGCCCGCGAACGACATTTATAATGAACGTGAATTGCTCAACAG
TATGGGCATTTCGCAGCCTACCGTGGTGTTCGTTTCCAAAAAGGGGTTGCAAAAAATTTTGAACGTGCAA
AAAAAGCTCCCAATCATCCAAAAAATTATTATCATGGATTCTAAAACGGATTACCAGGGATTTCAGTCGA
TGTACACGTTCGTCACATCTCATCTACCTCCCGGTTTTAATGAATACGATTTTGTGCCAGAGTCCTTCGA
TAGGGACAAGACAATTGCACTGATCATGAACTCCTCTGGATCTACTGGTCTGCCTAAAGGTGTCGCTCTG
CCTCATAGAACTGCCTGCGTGAGATTCTCGCATGCCAGAGATCCTATTTTTGGCAATCAAATCATTCCGG
ATACTGCGATTTTAAGTGTTGTTCCATTCCATCACGGTTTTGGAATGTTTACTACACTCGGATATTTGAT
ATGTGGATTTCGAGTCGTCTTAATGTATAGATTTGAAGAAGAGCTGTTTCTGAGGAGCCTTCAGGATTAC
AAGATTCAAAGTGCGCTGCTGGTGCCAACCCTATTCTCCTTCTTCGCCAAAAGCACTCTGATTGACAAAT
ACGATTTATCTAATTTACACGAAATTGCTTCTGGTGGCGCTCCCCTCTCTAAGGAAGTCGGGGAAGCGGT
TGCCAAGAGGTTCCATCTGCCAGGTATCAGGCAAGGATATGGGCTCACTGAGACTACATCAGCTATTCTG
ATTACACCCGAGGGGGATGATAAACCGGGCGCGGTCGGTAAAGTTGTTCCATTTTTTGAAGCGAAGGTTG
TGGATCTGGATACCGGGAAAACGCTGGGCGTTAATCAAAGAGGCGAACTGTGTGTGAGAGGTCCTATGAT
TATGTCCGGTTATGTAAACAATCCGGAAGCGACCAACGCCTTGATTGACAAGGATGGATGGCTACATTCT
GGAGACATAGCTTACTGGGACGAAGACGAACACTTCTTCATCGTTGACCGCCTGAAGTCTCTGATTAAGT
ACAAAGGCTATCAGGTGGCTCCCGCTGAATTGGAATCCATCTTGCTCCAACACCCCAACATCTTCGACGC
AGGTGTCGCAGGTCTTCCCGACGATGACGCCGGTGAACTTCCCGCCGCCGTTGTTGTTTTGGAGCACGGA
AAGACGATGACGGAAAAAGAGATCGTGGATTACGTCGCCAGTCAAGTAACAACCGCGAAAAAGTTGCGCG
GAGGAGTTGTGTTTGTGGACGAAGTACCGAAAGGTCTTACCGGAAAACTCGACGCAAGAAAAATCAGAGA
GATCCTCATAAAGGCCAAGAAGGGCGGAAAGATCTGA
