>Addgene plasmid #64648 | Luciferase-pcw107 | addgene partial sequence | sequence record 110902 | hPGK-F 5'-GTGTTCCGCATTCTGCAAG-3'
TCACCGACCTCTCTCCCCAGGGGCTAGCATCGCATGGATCAACAAGTTTGTACAAAAAAGTTGGCTCGAG
CGGCGGCGGCACCATGGAAGACGCCAAAAACATAAAGAAAGGCCCGGCGCCATTCTATCCGCTGGAAGAT
GGAACCGCTGGAGAGCAACTGCATAAGGCTATGAAGAGATACGCCCTGGTTCCTGGAACAATTGCTTTTA
CAGATGCACATATCGAGGTGGACATCACTTACGCTGAGTACTTCGAAATGTCCGTTCGGTTGGCAGAAGC
TATGAAACGATATGGGCTGAATACAAATCACAGAATCGTCGTATGCAGTGAAAACTCTCTTCAATTCTTT
ATGCCGGTGTTGGGCGCGTTATTTATCGGAGTTGCAGTTGCGCCCGCGAACGACATTTATAATGAACGTG
AATTGCTCAACAGTATGGGCATTTCGCAGCCTACCGTGGTGTTCGTTTCCAAAAAGGGGTTGCAAAAAAT
TTTGAACGTGCAAAAAAAGCTCCCAATCATCCAAAAAATTATTATCATGGATTCTAAAACGGATTACCAG
GGATTTCAGTCGATGTACACGTTCGTCACATCTCATCTACCTCCCGGTTTTAATGAATACGATTTTGTGC
CAGAGTCCTTCGATAGGGACAAGACAATTGCACTGATCATGAACTCCTCTGGATCTACT
