>Addgene plasmid #64648 | Luciferase-pcw107 | addgene partial sequence | sequence record 110903 | WPRE-R 5'-CATAGCGTAAAAGGAGCAACA-3'
GTAATCCAGAGGTTGATTGTCGACTTAACGCGTTCATTACTAACCGTAACTCTTTGTACAAGAAAGTTGG
CAATCAGATCTTTCCGCCCTTCTTGGCCTTTATGAGGATCTCTCTGATTTTTCTTGCGTCGAGTTTTCCG
GTAAGACCTTTCGGTACTTCGTCCACAAACACAACTCCTCCGCGCAACTTTTTCGCGGTTGTTACTTGAC
TGGCGACGTAATCCACGATCTCTTTTTCCGTCATCGTCTTTCCGTGCTCCAAAACAACAACGGCGGCGGG
AAGTTCACCGGCGTCATCGTCGGGAAGACCTGCGACACCTGCGTCGAAGATGTTGGGGTGTTGGAGCAAG
ATGGATTCCAATTCAGCGGGAGCCACCTGATAGCCTTTGTACTTAATCAGAGACTTCAGGCGGTCAACGA
TGAAGAAGTGTTCGTCTTCGTCCCAGTAAGCTATGTCTCCAGAATGTAGCCATCCATCCTTGTCAATCAA
GGCGTTGGTCGCTTCCGGATTGTTTACATAACCGGACATAATCATAGGACCTCTCACACACAGTTCGCCT
CTTTGATTAACGCCCAGCGTTTTCCCGGTATCCAGATCCACAACCTTCGCTTCAAAAAATGGAACAACTT
TACCGACCGCGCCCGGTTTATCATCCCCCTCGGGTGTAATCAGAATAGCTGATGTAGTCTCAGTGAGCCC
ATATCCTTGCCTGATACCTGGCAGATGGAACCTCTTGGCAACCGCTTCCCCGACTTCCTTAGAGA
